>Addgene plasmid #87620 | pcDNA3-ER-rsTagRFP | addgene full sequence | sequence record 176167 | Addgene NGS Result
ATGGACCCTGTGGTGGTGCTGGGGCTCTGTCTCTCCTGTTTGCTTCTCCTTTCACTCTGGAAACAGAGCT
ATGGGGGAGGGGATCCGATGAGCGAGCTGATTAAGGAGAACATGCACATGAAGCTGTACATGGAGGGCAC
CGTGAACAACCACCACTTCAAGTGCACATCCGAGGGCGAAGGCAAGCCCTACGAGGGCACCCAGACCATG
AGAATCAAGGTGGTCGAGGGCGGCCCTCTCCCCTTCGCCTTCGACATCCTGGCTACCAGCTTCATGTACG
GCAGCCGCACCTTCATCAACCACACCCAGGGCATCCCCGACTTCTGGAAGCAGTCCTTCCCTGAGGGCTT
CACATGGGAGAGAGTCACCACATACGAAGACGGGGGCGTGCTGACCGCTACCCAGGACACCAGCCTCCAG
GACGGCTGCCTCATCTACAACGTCAAGCTCAGAGGGGTGAACTTCCCATCCAACGGCCCTGTGATGCAGA
AGAAAACACTCGGCTGGGAGGCCGCCACCGAGATGCTGTACCCCGCTGACGGCGGCCTGGAAGGCAGAGG
GGACATGGCCCTGAAGCTCGTGGGCGGGGGCCACCTGATCTGCAACTTGAAGACCACATACAGATCCAAG
AATCCCGCTAAGAACCTCAAGATGCCCGGCGTCTACTTTGTGGACCACAGACTGGAAAGAATCAAGGAGG
CCGACAAAGAGACCTACGTCGAGCAGCACGAGGTGGCTGTGGCCAGATACTGCGACCTCCCTAGCAAACT
GGGGCACAAGTAAGAATTCTGCAGATATCCATCACACTGGCGGCCGCTCGAGCATGCATCTAGAGGGCCC
TATTCTATAGTGTCACCTAAATGCTAGAGCTCGCTGATCAGCCTCGACTGTGCCTTCTAGTTGCCAGCCA
TCTGTTGTTTGCCCCTCCCCCGTGCCTTCCTTGACCCTGGAAGGTGCCACTCCCACTGTCCTTTCCTAAT
AAAATGAGGAAATTGCATCGCATTGTCTGAGTAGGTGTCATTCTATTCTGGGGGGTGGGGTGGGGCAGGA
CAGCAAGGGGGAGGATTGGGAAGACAATAGCAGGCATGCTGGGGATGCGGTGGGCTCTATGGCTTCTGAG
GCGGAAAGAACCAGCTGGGGCTCTAGGGGGTATCCCC
[124 nt withheld, positions 1158-1281]
C
[91 nt withheld, positions 1283-1373]
A
[49 nt withheld, positions 1375-1423]
CCTTTGACGTTGGAGTCCACGTTCTTT
[37 nt withheld, positions 1451-1487]
ACCCTATCTCGGTCTATTCTTTTGATTTATAAGGGATTTTGCCGATTTCGGCCTATTGGTTAAAAAATGA
GCTGATTTAACAAAAATTTAACGCGAATTAATTCTGTGGAATGTGTGTCAGTTAGGGTGTGGAAAGTCCC
CAGGCTCCCCAGCAGGCAGAAGTATGCAAAGCATGCATCTCAATTAGTCAGCAACCAGGTGTGGAAAGTC
CCCAGGCTCCCCAGCAGGCAGAAGTATGCAAAGCATGCATCTCAATTAGTCAGCAACCAGGTGTGGAAAG
TCCCCAGGCTCCCCAGCAGGCAGAAGTATGCAAAGCATGCATCTCAATTAGTCAGCAACCATAGTCCCGC
CCCTAACTCCGCCCATCCCGCCCCTAACTCCGCCCAGTTCCGCCCATTCTCCGCCCCATGGCTGACTAAT
TTTTTTTATTTATGCAGAGGCCGAGGCCGCCTCTGCCTCTGAGCTATTCCAGAAGTAGTGAGGAGGCTTT
TTTGGAGGCCTAGGCTTTTGCAAAAAGCTCCCGGGAGCTTGTATATCCATTTTCGGATCTGATCAAGAGA
CAGGATGAGGATCGTTTCGCATGATTGAACAAGATGGATTGCACGCAGGTTCTCCGGCCGCTTGGGTGGA
GAGGCTATTCGGCTATGACTGGGCACAACAGACAATCGGCTGCTCTGATGCCGCCGTGTTCCGGCTGTCA
GCGCAGGGGCGCCCGGTTCTTTTTGTCAAGACCGACCTGTCCGGTGCCCTGAATGAACTGCAGGACGAGG
CAGCGCGGCTATCGTGGCTGGCCACGACGGGCGTTCCTTGCGCAGCTGTGCTCGACGTTGTCACTGAAGC
GGGAAGGGACTGGCTGCTATTGGGCGAAGTGCCGGGGCAGGATCTCCTGTCATCTCACCTTGCTCCTGCC
GAGAAAGTATCCATCATGGCTGATGCAATGCGGCGGCTGCATACGCTTGATCCGGCTACCTGCCCATTCG
ACCACCAAGCGAAACATCGCATCGAGCGAGCACGTACTCGGATGGAAGCCGGTCTTGTCGATCAGGATGA
TCTGGACGAAGAGCATCAGGGGCTCGCGCCAGCCGAACTGTTCGCCAGGCTCAAGGCGCGCATGCCCGAC
GGCGAGGATCTCGTCGTGACCCATGGCGATGCCTGCTTGCCGAATATCATGGTGGAAAATGGCCGCTTTT
CTGGATTCATCGACTGTGGCCGGCTGGGTGTGGCGGACCGCTATCAGGACATAGCGTTGGCTACCCGTGA
TATTGCTGAAGAGCTTGGCGGCGAATGGGCTGACCGCTTCCTCGTGCTTTACGGTATCGCCGCTCCCGAT
TCGCAGCGCATCGCCTTCTATCGCCTTCTTGACGAGTTCTTCTGAGCGGGACTCTGGGGTTCGAAATGAC
CGACCAAGCGACGCCCAACCTGCCATCACGAGATTTCGATTCCACCGCCGCCTTCTATGAAAGGTTGGGC
TTCGGAATCGTTTTCCGGGACGCCGGCTGGATGATCCTCCAGCGCGGGGATCTCATGCTGGAGTTCTTCG
CCCACCCCAACTTGTTTATTGCAGCTTATAATGGTTACAAATAAAGCAATAGCATCACAAATTTCACAAA
TAAAGCATTTTTTTCACTGCATTCTAGTTGTGGTTTGTCCAAACTCATCAATGTATCTTATCATGTCTGT
ATACCGTCGACCTCTAGCTAGAGCTTGGCGTAATCATGGTCATAGCTGTTTCCTGTGTGAAATTGTTATC
CGCTCACAATTCCACACAACATACGAGCCGGAAGCATAAAGTGTAAAGCCTGGGGTGCCTAATGAGTGAG
CTAACTCACATTAATTGCGTTGCGCTCACTGCCCGCTTTCCAGTCGGGAAACCTGTCGTGCCAGCTGCAT
TAATGAATCGGCCAACGCGCGGGGAGAGGCGGTTTGCGTATTGGGCGCTCTTCCGCTTCCTCGCTCACTG
ACTCGCTGCGCTCGGTCGTTCGGCTGCGGCGAGCGGTATCAGCTCACTCAAAGGCGGTAATACGGTTATC
CACAGAATCAGGGGATAACGCAGGAAAGAACATGTGAGCAAAAGGCCAGCAAAAGGCCAGGAACCGTAAA
AAGGCCGCGTTGCTGGCGTTTTTCCATAGGCTCCGCCCCCCTGACGAGCATCACAAAAATCGACGCTCAA
GTCAGAGGTGGCGAAACCCGACAGGACTATAAAGATACCAGGCGTTTCCCCCTGGAAGCTCCCTCGTGCG
CTCTCCTGTTCCGACCCTGCCGCTTACCGGATACCTGTCCGCCTTTCTCCCTTCGGGAAGCGTGGCGCTT
TCTCATAGCTCACGCTGTAGGTATCTCAGTTCGGTGTAGGTCGTTCGCTCCAAGCTGGGCTGTGTGCACG
AACCCCCCGTTCAGCCCGACCGCTGCGCCTTATCCGGTAACTATCGTCTTGAGTCCAACCCGGTAAGACA
CGACTTATCGCCACTGGCAGCAGCCACTGGTAACAGGATTAGCAGAGCGAGGTATGTAGGCGGTGCTACA
GAGTTCTTGAAGTGGTGGCCTAACTACGGCTACACTAGAAGAACAGTATTTGGTATCTGCGCTCTGCTGA
AGCCAGTTACCTTCGGAAAAAGAGTTGGTAGCTCTTGATCCGGCAAACAAACCACCGCTGGTAGCGGTGG
TTTTTTTGTTTGCAAGCAGCAGATTACGCGCAGAAAAAAAGGATCTCAAGAAGATCCTTTGATCTTTTCT
ACGGGGTCTGACGCTCAGTGGAACGAAAACTCACGTTAAGGGATTTTGGTCATGAGATTATCAAAAAGGA
TCTTCACCTAGATCCTTTTAAATTAAAAATGAAGTTTTAAATCAATCTAAAGTATATATGAGTAAACTTG
GTCTGACAGTTACCAATGCTTAATCAGTGAGGCACCTATCTCAGCGATCTGTCTATTTCGTTCATCCATA
GTTGCCTGACTCCCCGTCGTGTAGATAACTACGATACGGGAGGGCTTACCATCTGGCCCCAGTGCTGCAA
TGATACCGCGAGACCCACGCTCACCGGCTCCAGATTTATCAGCAATAAACCAGCCAGCCGGAAGGGCCGA
GCGCAGAAGTGGTCCTGCAACTTTATCCGCCTCCATCCAGTCTATTAATTGTTGCCGGGAAGCTAGAGTA
AGTAGTTCGCCAGTTAATAGTTTGCGCAACGTTGTTGCCATTGCTACAGGCATCGTGGTGTCACGCTCGT
CGTTTGGTATGGCTTCATTCAGCTCCGGTTCCCAACGATCAAGGCGAGTTACATGATCCCCCATGTTGTG
CAAAAAAGCGGTTAGCTCCTTCGGTCCTCCGATCGTTGTCAGAAGTAAGTTGGCCGCAGTGTTATCACTC
ATGGTTATGGCAGCACTGCATAATTCTCTTACTGTCATGCCATCCGTAAGATGCTTTTCTGTGACTGGTG
AGTACTCAACCAAGTCATTCTGAGAATAGTGTATGCGGCGACCGAGTTGCTCTTGCCCGGCGTCAATACG
GGATAATACCGCGCCACATAGCAGAACTTTAAAAGTGCTCATCATTGGAAAACGTTCTTCGGGGCGAAAA
CTCTCAAGGATCTTACCGCTGTTGAGATCCAGTTCGATGTAACCCACTCGTGCACCCAACTGATCTTCAG
CATCTTTTACTTTCACCAGCGTTTCTGGGTGAGCAAAAACAGGAAGGCAAAATGCCGCAAAAAAGGGAAT
AAGGGCGACACGGAAATGTTGAATACTCATACTCTTCCTTTTTCAATATTATTGAAGCATTTATCAGGGT
TATTGTCTCATGAGCGGATACATATTTGAATGTATTTAGAAAAATAAACAAATAGGGGTTCCGCGCACAT
TTCCCCGAAAAGTGCCACCTGACGTCGACGGATCGGGAGATCTCCCGATCCCCTATGGTGCACTCTCAGT
ACAATCTGCTCTGATGCCGCATAGTTAAGCCAGTATCTGCTCCCTGCTTGTGTGTTGGAGGTCGCTGAGT
AGTGCGCGAGCAAAATTTAAGCTACAACAAGGCAAGGCTTGACCGACAATTGCATGAAGAATCTGCTTAG
GGTTAGGCGTTTTGCGCTGCTTCGCGATGTACGGGCCAGATATACGCGTTGACATTGATTATTGACTAGT
TATTAATAGTAATCAATTACGGGGTCATTAGTTCATAGCCCATATATGGAGTTCCGCGTTACATAACTTA
CGGTAAATGGCCCGCCTGGCTGACCGCCCAACGACCCCCGCCCATTGACGTCAATAATGACGTATGTTCC
CATAGTAACGCCAATAGGGACTTTCCATTGACGTCAATGGGTGGAGTATTTACGGTAAACTGCCCACTTG
GCAGTACATCAAGTGTATCATATGCCAAGTACGCCCCCTATTGACGTCAATGACGGTAAATGGCCCGCCT
GGCATTATGCCCAGTACATGACCTTATGGGACTTTCCTACTTGGCAGTACATCTACGTATTAGTCATCGC
TATTACCATGGTGATGCGGTTTTGGCAGTACATCAATGGGCGTGGATAGCGGTTTGACTCACGGGGATTT
CCAAGTCTCCACCCCATTGACGTCAATGGGAGTTTGTTTTGGCACCAAAATCAACGGGACTTTCCAAAAT
GTCGTAACAACTCCGCCCCATTGACGCAAATGGGCGGTAGGCGTGTACGGTGGGAGGTCTATATAAGCAG
AGCTCTCTGGCTAACTAGAGAACCCACTGCTTACTGGCTTATCGAAATTAATACGACTCACTATAGGGAG
ACCCAAGCTTGGTACCCCTTGCAGCTTCCAGTTGTCAGGAAGAGAAGGCTCCC
Features (pLannotate 1.2.2; 23 found; start..end, strand, type, name):
      1..81      +  CDS            CYP2C1 (fragment): CP2C1_RABIT - Experimental evidence at protein level: Swiss-Prot protein existence level 1. Cytochromes P450 are a group of heme-thiolate monooxygenases. In liver microsomes, this enzyme is involved in an NADPH-dependent electron transport pathway. It oxidizes a variety of structurally unrelated compounds, including steroids, fatty acids, and xenobiotics. From Oryctolagus cuniculus (Rabbit).
     88..780     +  CDS            mLumin: mLumin is a basic (constitutively fluorescent) red fluorescent protein published in 2009, derived from Entacmaea quadricolor. It is reported to be a somewhat slowly-maturing monomer with low acid sensitivity.
    844..862     -  promoter       SP6 promoter: promoter for bacteriophage SP6 RNA polymerase
    888..1112    +  polyA_signal   bGH poly(A) signal: bovine growth hormone polyadenylation signal
   1116..1137    +  promoter       SV40 promoter (fragment): SV40 enhancer and early promoter
   1158..1586    +  rep_origin     f1 ori (sequence partly withheld): f1 bacteriophage origin of replication; arrow indicates direction of (+) strand synthesis
   1613..1684    +  promoter       SV40 promoter (fragment): SV40 enhancer and early promoter
   1685..2001    +  promoter       SV40 promoter: SV40 enhancer and early promoter
   2068..2859    +  CDS            neo: KKA2_KLEPN - Also known as kan, nptII. Experimental evidence at protein level: Swiss-Prot protein existence level 1. Resistance to kanamycin, neomycin, paromomycin, ribostamycin, butirosin and gentamicin B. From Klebsiella pneumoniae.
   2883..3041    +  CDS            ble (fragment): BLE_KLEPN - Experimental evidence at protein level: Swiss-Prot protein existence level 1. Binding protein with a strong affinity to the bleomycin family of antibiotics. Binds to CL990; an antimitotic-antibiotic compound. From Klebsiella pneumoniae.
   3036..3157    +  polyA_signal   SV40 poly(A) signal: SV40 polyadenylation signal
   3230..3246    -  protein_bind   lac operator: The lac repressor binds to the lac operator to inhibit transcription in E. coli. This inhibition can be relieved by adding lactose or isopropyl-β-D-thiogalactopyranoside (IPTG). lac repressor encoded by lacI
   3254..3284    -  promoter       lac promoter: promoter for the E. coli lac operon
   3299..3320    -  protein_bind   CAP binding site: CAP binding activates transcription in the presence of cAMP. E. coli catabolite activator protein
   3333..3425    -  CDS            lacI (fragment): lac repressor; lacI; The lac repressor binds to the lac operator to inhibit transcription in E. coli. This inhibition can be relieved by adding lactose or isopropyl-β-D-thiogalactopyranoside (IPTG).
   3608..4196    -  rep_origin     ori: high-copy-number ColE1/pMB1/pBR322/pUC origin of replication
   4367..5227    -  CDS            AmpR: β-lactamase; bla; confers resistance to ampicillin, carbenicillin, and related antibiotics
   5228..5332    -  promoter       AmpR promoter: bla
   5391..5443    -  misc_feature   bom (fragment): basis of mobility region from pBR322
   5598..5977    +  enhancer       CMV enhancer: human cytomegalovirus immediate early enhancer
   5978..6181    +  promoter       CMV promoter: human cytomegalovirus (CMV) immediate early promoter
   6177..6210    +  LTR            5' LTR (truncated) (fragment): truncated 5' long terminal repeat (LTR) from HIV-1
   6226..6244    +  promoter       T7 promoter: promoter for bacteriophage T7 RNA polymerase
