[The description below was written by a language model from this plasmid's Addgene catalogue record and pLannotate feature annotations shown in this document.]
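Description:
pcDNA3-ER-rsTagRFP is a mammalian expression plasmid built on the Invitrogen pcDNA3 backbone that produces a red fluorescent protein anchored at the endoplasmic reticulum. It is maintained in E. coli through a high-copy ColE1/pUC-type origin with ampicillin selection (AmpR under its own bla promoter), and it also carries an f1 origin. For selection of stably transfected mammalian cells, an SV40 enhancer/early promoter drives the neomycin phosphotransferase gene, followed by an SV40 polyadenylation signal, conferring G418 resistance.

The payload is a synthetic open reading frame of roughly 780 bp cloned between BamHI and EcoRI sites. It begins with the N-terminal 27 amino acids of a cytochrome P450, which the feature table matches to rabbit CYP2C1. This short leader serves as the ER-targeting sequence and is fused upstream of rsTagRFP, a reversibly photoswitchable variant of TagRFP. The automated annotation labels the fluorescent protein coding region as mLumin, a related red protein derived from Entacmaea quadricolor. This most likely reflects sequence similarity within the same protein family rather than a different insert. Transcription is driven by the CMV immediate early enhancer and promoter and terminated by the bovine growth hormone polyadenylation signal. T7 and SP6 phage promoters flank the insert. The short HIV-1 LTR, ble and lacI fragments in the table appear to be incidental backbone matches rather than functional elements.

The sequenced record is slightly longer than the catalogued total size. According to the record, the construct provides an ER-localised rsTagRFP, deposited alongside work on super-resolution fluctuation imaging of protein-protein interactions in living cells.
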