Addgene plasmid #87620: pcDNA3-ER-rsTagRFP
Purpose: Endoplasmic reticulum (ER)-targeted rsTagRFP.
Depositing lab: Jin Zhang. Depositing organization: University of California, San Diego (UCSD). Publication: RefSOFI for Mapping Nanoscale Organization of Protein-Protein Interactions in Living Cells. Hertel F, Mo GC, Duwe S, Dedecker P, Zhang J. Cell Rep. 2016 Jan 12;14(2):390-400. doi: 10.1016/j.celrep.2015.12.036. Epub 2015 Dec 31. PubMed 26748717.
Backbone
  Vector backbone: pcDNA3
  Backbone manufacturer: Invitrogen
  Backbone size w/o insert (bp): 5500
  Total vector size (bp): 6211
  Vector type: Mammalian Expression
  Selectable markers: Neomycin (select with G418)
Growth in bacteria
  Bacterial resistance: Ampicillin, 100 μg/mL
  Growth temperature: 37°C
  Growth strain: DH5alpha
  Copy number: High Copy
Gene/Insert
  Gene/Insert name: ER-rsTagRFP
  Species: Synthetic
  Insert size (bp): 783
  Promoter: CMV
  Tag / fusion protein: N-terminal 27 amino acids from CYP450 (N terminal on insert)
  Cloning method: Restriction Enzyme; 5′ cloning site BamHI (not destroyed); 3′ cloning site EcoRI (not destroyed)
  Sequencing primers: 5′ T7 forward; 3′ BGH reverse
Terms and licenses: Academic/Nonprofit Terms; Industry Terms: Not Available to Industry
How to cite: pcDNA3-ER-rsTagRFP was a gift from Jin Zhang (Addgene plasmid # 87620 ; http://n2t.net/addgene:87620 ; RRID:Addgene_87620)
